>Addgene plasmid #43365 | II-GCAG | depositor partial sequence | sequence record 58630 | II-GCAG sequence 426 bps
CGTCTCGCTTAACCCCAGAGCAGGTCGTGGCAATCGCGAGCAATAACGGCGGAAAACAGGCTTTGGAAAC
GGTGCAGAGGCTCCTTCCAGTGCTGTGCCAAGCGCACGGACTCACCCCAGAGCAGGTCGTGGCGATCGCA
AGCCACGACGGAGGAAAGCAAGCCTTGGAAACAGTACAGAGGCTGTTGCCTGTGCTGTGCCAAGCGCACG
GCCTCACCCCAGAGCAGGTCGTGGCAATCGCCTCCAACATTGGCGGGAAACAGGCACTCGAGACTGTCCA
GCGCCTGCTTCCCGTGCTGTGCCAAGCGCACGGATTAACCCCAGAGCAGGTCGTGGCAATCGCGAGCAAT
AACGGCGGAAAACAGGCTTTGGAAACGGTGCAGAGGCTCCTTCCAGTGCTGTGCCAAGCGCACGGGCTCA
GAGACG
