>Addgene plasmid #43365 | II-GCAG | addgene partial sequence | sequence record 61899 | M13-F20 5'-TGTAAAACGACGGCCAGT-3'
CTATAGGGCGAATTGGGCCCTCTAGATGCATGCTCGAGCGGCCGCCAGTGTGATGGATATCTGCAGAATT
CGCCCTTAGTATCTTTCCTGTGCCCACGTCTCTGAGCCCGTGCGCTTGGCACAGCACTGGAAGGAGCCTC
TGCACCGTTTCCAAAGCCTGTTTTCCGCCGTTATTGCTCGCGATTGCCACGACCTGCTCTGGGGTTAATC
CGTGCGCTTGGCACAGCACGGGAAGCAGGCGCTGGACAGTCTCGAGTGCCTGTTTCCCGCCAATGTTGGA
GGCGATTGCCACGACCTGCTCTGGGGTGAGGCCGTGCGCTTGGCACAGCACAGGCAACAGCCTCTGTACT
GTTTCCAAGGCTTGCTTTCCTCCGTCGTGGCTTGCGATCGCCACGACCTGCTCTGGGGTGAGTCCGTGCG
CTTGGCACAGCACTGGAAGGAGCCTCTGCACCGTTTCCAAAGCCTGTTTTCCGCCGTTATTGCTCGCGAT
TGCCACGACCTGCTCTGGGGTTAAGCGAGACGCGCTAGGACGGCATCTATATAAGGGCGAATTCCAGCAC
ACTGGCGGCCGTTACTAGTGGATCCGAGCTCGGTACCAAGCTTGGCGTAATCATGGTCATAGCTGTTTCC
TGTGTGAAATTGTTATCCGCTCACAATTCCACACAACATACGAGCCGGAAGCATAAAGTGTAAAGCCTGG
GGTGCCTAATGAGTGAGCTAACTCACATTAATTGCGTTGCGCTCACTGCCCGCTTTCCAGTCGGGAAACC
TGTCGTGCCAGCTGCATTAATGAATCGGCCAACGCGCGGGGAGAGGCGGTTTGCGTATTGGGCGCTCTTC
CGCTTCCTCGCTCACTGACTCGCTGCGCTCGGTCGTTCGGCTGCGGCGAGCGGTATCAGCTCACTCAAAG
GCGGTAATACGGTTATCCACAGAATCAGGGGATAACGCAGGAAAGAACATGTGAGCAAAAGGCCAGCAAA
AGGCCAGGAACCGTAAAAAGGCCGCGTTGCTGGCGTT
