[The description below was written by a language model from this plasmid's Addgene catalogue record.]
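Description:
II-GCAG is a bacterial cloning plasmid built on the commercial pCRII-TOPO backbone (about 4.0 kb without insert), carrying a 426 bp synthetic insert introduced by TOPO cloning. It is a high-copy plasmid maintained in E. coli and is selectable with both ampicillin and kanamycin, consistent with the dual resistance markers of this backbone. The insert sits between the T7 and M13-reverse priming sites, which the record lists for sequencing across it. No feature table is provided, so details such as the origin of replication or other backbone elements are not itemised in the record.

The record gives no description of the insert beyond its name, synthetic origin and size. The plasmid was deposited in connection with a TALEN genome-editing system developed for generating human stem cell-based disease models. In that context, the name and the insert length (roughly that of four TALE repeat units of about 102 bp each) suggest a pre-assembled repeat module recognising the four-base sequence GCAG, with "II" plausibly denoting its position in an ordered assembly scheme. This interpretation is an inference and is not stated in the catalogue fields. No promoter driving expression of the insert in mammalian cells, and no tags or reporters, are recorded. The construct therefore appears to serve as a storage and propagation vector for a library component from which full-length TALEN arrays would be assembled, rather than as an expression plasmid in its own right.
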