Addgene plasmid #43365: II-GCAG
Depositing lab: Chad Cowan & Kiran Musunuru. Depositing organization: Harvard University. Publication: A TALEN Genome-Editing System for Generating Human Stem Cell-Based Disease Models. Ding Q, Lee YK, Schaefer EA, Peters DT, Veres A, Kim K, Kuperwasser N, Motola DL, Meissner TB, Hendriks WT, Trevisan M, Gupta RM, Moisan A, Banks E, Friesen M, Schinzel RT, Xia F, Tang A, Xia Y, Figueroa E, Wann A, Ahfeldt T, Daheron L, Zhang F, Rubin LL, Peng LF, Chung RT, Musunuru K, Cowan CA. Cell Stem Cell. 2012 Dec 12. pii: S1934-5909(12)00645-5. doi: 10.1016/j.stem.2012.11.011. PubMed 23246482.
Backbone
  Vector backbone: pCRII-TOPO
  Backbone manufacturer: Invitrogen
  Backbone size w/o insert (bp): 3973
  Vector type: Bacterial Cloning
Growth in bacteria
  Bacterial resistance: Ampicillin and Kanamycin, 100 & 50 μg/mL
  Growth temperature: 37°C
  Growth strain: Top10
  Copy number: High Copy
Gene/Insert
  Gene/Insert name: II-GCAG
  Species: Synthetic
  Insert size (bp): 426
  Cloning method: TOPO Cloning
  Sequencing primers: 5′ T7; 3′ M13-rev
Terms and licenses: Academic/Nonprofit Terms; Industry Terms: Not Available to Industry
How to cite: II-GCAG was a gift from Chad Cowan & Kiran Musunuru (Addgene plasmid # 43365 ; http://n2t.net/addgene:43365 ; RRID:Addgene_43365)
